Addgene plasmid #82321: pDONR223_MAP3K7_WT
Purpose: Gateway Donor vector containing MAP3K7 , part of the Target Accelerator Plasmid Collection.
Depositing lab: Jesse Boehm & William Hahn & David Root. Depositing organization: Broad Institute. Publication: Systematic Functional Interrogation of Rare Cancer Variants Identifies Oncogenic Alleles. Kim E, Ilic N, Shrestha Y, Zou L, Kamburov A, Zhu C, Yang X, Lubonja R, Tran N, Nguyen C, Lawrence MS, Piccioni F, Bagul M, Doench JG, Chouinard CR, Wu X, Hogstrom L, Natoli T, Tamayo P, Horn H, Corsello SM, Lage K, Root DE, Subramanian A, Golub TR, Getz G, Boehm JS, Hahn WC. Cancer Discov. 2016 Jul;6(7):714-26. doi: 10.1158/2159-8290.CD-16-0160. Epub 2016 May 4. PubMed 27147599.
Backbone
  Vector backbone: pDONR223
  Backbone manufacturer: Invitrogen
  Backbone size w/o insert (bp): 2790
  Vector type: Gateway Entry vector
Growth in bacteria
  Bacterial resistance: Spectinomycin, 50 μg/mL
  Growth temperature: 37°C
  Growth strain: DH5alpha
  Copy number: High Copy
Gene/Insert
  Gene/Insert name: MAP3K7
  Species: H. sapiens (human)
  Mutation: WT
  GenBank ID: NM_003188.3
  Entrez Gene: MAP3K7 (a.k.a. CSCF, FMD2, MEKK7, TAK1, TGF1a)
  Promoter: None
  Cloning method: Gateway Cloning
  Sequencing primers: 5′ M13pUC-fwd; 3′ M13-Rev
Terms and licenses: Academic/Nonprofit Terms; Industry Terms: Not Available to Industry
Depositor comments: Open state: NO stop codon immediately follows insert. Supporting reference: Systematic morphological profiling of human gene and allele function via Cell Painting. Rohban MH, et al. Elife. 2017, Mar 18;6. pii: e24060. PubMed PMID 28315521
How to cite: pDONR223_MAP3K7_WT was a gift from Jesse Boehm & William Hahn & David Root (Addgene plasmid # 82321 ; http://n2t.net/addgene:82321 ; RRID:Addgene_82321)
