[The description below was written by a language model from this plasmid's Addgene catalogue record and the feature table of its GenBank file.]
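Description:
pDONR223_MAP3K7_WT is a Gateway entry clone built on the Invitrogen pDONR223 backbone and carrying the wild-type human MAP3K7 open reading frame (also known as TAK1), corresponding to the NM_003188.3 reference transcript. The 4,526 bp circular plasmid is propagated in E. coli from a high-copy ColE1/pUC-type origin and selected with spectinomycin through the aadA (SmR) aminoglycoside adenylyltransferase gene, which also confers streptomycin resistance. The rrnB T1 and T2 transcription terminators lie upstream of the cloning region, where they help insulate the insert from read-through transcription originating in the backbone.

The insert occupies the interval between the attL1 and attL2 recombination sites, although the feature table does not annotate the MAP3K7 coding sequence itself. The only feature marked within that interval is a short reverse-strand "Factor Xa site", which is most likely a chance sequence match rather than a designed element. No promoter drives the gene, as expected for an entry clone. The T7 promoter next to attL2 is on the complementary strand, pointing back toward the insert, and it is flanked by M13 forward and reverse primer sites used for sequence verification. The ORF is in the "open" configuration, with no stop codon immediately following the insert, so LR Clonase transfer into a destination vector can produce C-terminal fusions to tags or reporters encoded there.

The plasmid belongs to the Target Accelerator Plasmid Collection. It serves as the wild-type reference allele for shuttling MAP3K7 into expression vectors, supporting systematic functional comparison of cancer-associated variants and related cell-based profiling such as morphological assays.
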