LOCUS       Exported 4526 bp ds-DNA circular SYN 12-MAY-2021
DEFINITION  Gateway Donor vector containing MAP3K7 , part of the Target
            Accelerator Plasmid Collection..
ACCESSION   .
VERSION     .
KEYWORDS    pDONR223_MAP3K7_WT
SOURCE      synthetic DNA construct
  ORGANISM  synthetic DNA construct
REFERENCE   1 (bases 1 to 4526)
  AUTHORS   Kim E, Ilic N, Shrestha Y, Zou L, Kamburov A, Zhu C, Yang X, Lubonja
            R, Tran N, Nguyen C, Lawrence MS, Piccioni F, Bagul M, Doench JG,
            Chouinard CR, Wu X, Hogstrom L, Natoli T, Tamayo P, Horn H, Corsello
            SM, Lage K, Root DE, Subramanian A, Golub TR, Getz G, Boehm JS, Hahn
            WC
  TITLE     Systematic Functional Interrogation of Rare Cancer Variants
            Identifies Oncogenic Alleles.
  JOURNAL   Cancer Discov. 2016 Jul;6(7):714-26. doi:
            10.1158/2159-8290.CD-16-0160. Epub 2016 May 4.
  PUBMED    27147599
REFERENCE   2 (bases 1 to 4526)
  AUTHORS   .
  TITLE     Direct Submission
  JOURNAL   Exported May 12, 2021 from SnapGene Server 1.1.58
            http://www.snapgene.com
FEATURES             Location/Qualifiers
     source          1..4526
                     /organism="synthetic DNA construct"
                     /mol_type="other DNA"
     primer_bind     43..65
                     /label=M13/pUC Forward
                     /note="In lacZ gene"
     primer_bind     57..74
                     /label=M13 Forward
                     /note="In lacZ gene. Also called M13-F20 or M13 (-21)
                     Forward"
     primer_bind     58..74
                     /label=M13 fwd
                     /note="common sequencing primer, one of multiple similar
                     variants"
     protein_bind    90..189
                     /gene="mutant version of attL"
                     /label=attL1
                     /bound_moiety="LR Clonase(TM)"
                     /note="recombination site for the Gateway(R) LR reaction"
     CDS             complement(1007..1018)
                     /codon_start=1
                     /product="Factor Xa recognition and cleavage site"
                     /label=Factor Xa site
                     /translation="IEGR"
     protein_bind    complement(1926..2025)
                     /gene="mutant version of attL"
                     /label=attL2
                     /bound_moiety="LR Clonase(TM)"
                     /note="recombination site for the Gateway(R) LR reaction"
     primer_bind     complement(2042..2061)
                     /label=T7
                     /note="T7 promoter, forward primer"
     promoter        complement(2043..2061)
                     /label=T7 promoter
                     /note="promoter for bacteriophage T7 RNA polymerase"
     primer_bind     complement(2066..2082)
                     /label=M13 rev
                     /note="common sequencing primer, one of multiple similar
                     variants"
     primer_bind     complement(2066..2082)
                     /label=M13 Reverse
                     /note="In lacZ gene. Also called M13-rev"
     CDS             2513..3304
                     /codon_start=1
                     /gene="aadA"
                     /product="aminoglycoside adenylyltransferase (Murphy,
                     1985)"
                     /label=SmR
                     /note="confers resistance to spectinomycin and
                     streptomycin"
                     /translation="MREAVIAEVSTQLSEVVGVIERHLEPTLLAVHLYGSAVDGGLKPH
                     SDIDLLVTVTVRLDETTRRALINDLLETSASPGESEILRAVEVTIVVHDDIIPWRYPAK
                     RELQFGEWQRNDILAGIFEPATIDIDLAILLTKAREHSVALVGPAAEELFDPVPEQDLF
                     EALNETLTLWNSPPDWAGDERNVVLTLSRIWYSAVTGKIAPKDVAADWAMERLPAQYQP
                     VILEARQAYLGQEEDRLASRADQLEEFVHYVKGEITKVVGK"
     rep_origin      3397..3985
                     /direction=RIGHT
                     /label=ori
                     /note="high-copy-number ColE1/pMB1/pBR322/pUC origin of
                     replication"
     primer_bind     3886..3905
                     /label=pBR322ori-F
                     /note="pBR322 origin, forward primer"
     primer_bind     4139..4156
                     /label=L4440
                     /note="L4440 vector, forward primer"
     terminator      4315..4342
                     /label=rrnB T2 terminator
                     /note="transcription terminator T2 from the E. coli rrnB
                     gene"
     terminator      4434..4520
                     /gene="Escherichia coli rrnB"
                     /label=rrnB T1 terminator
                     /note="transcription terminator T1 from the E. coli rrnB
                     gene"
ORIGIN
        1 ggcagttccc tactctcgcg ttaacgctag catggatgtt ttcccagtca cgacgttgta
       61 aaacgacggc cagtcttaag ctcgggcccc aaataatgat tttattttga ctgatagtga
      121 cctgttcgtt gcaacaaatt gatgagcaat gcttttttat aatgccaact ttgtacaaaa
      181 aagttggcat gtctacagcc tctgccgcct cctcctcctc ctcgtcttcg gccggtgaga
      241 tgatcgaagc cccttcccag gtcctcaact ttgaagagat cgactacaag gagatcgagg
      301 tggaagaggt tgttggaaga ggagcctttg gagttgtttg caaagctaag tggagagcaa
      361 aagatgttgc tattaaacaa atagaaagtg aatctgagag gaaagcgttt attgtagagc
      421 ttcggcagtt atcccgtgtg aaccatccta atattgtaaa gctttatgga gcctgcttga
      481 atccagtgtg tcttgtgatg gaatatgctg aagggggctc tttatataat gtgctgcatg
      541 gtgctgaacc attgccatat tatactgctg cccacgcaat gagttggtgt ttacagtgtt
      601 cccaaggagt ggcttatctt cacagcatgc aacccaaagc gctaattcac agggacctga
      661 aaccaccaaa cttactgctg gttgcagggg ggacagttct aaaaatttgt gattttggta
      721 cagcctgtga cattcagaca cacatgacca ataacaaggg gagtgctgct tggatggcac
      781 ctgaagtttt tgaaggtagt aattacagtg aaaaatgtga cgtcttcagc tggggtatta
      841 ttctttggga agtgataacg cgtcggaaac cctttgatga gattggtggc ccagctttcc
      901 gaatcatgtg ggctgttcat aatggtactc gaccaccact gataaaaaat ttacctaagc
      961 ccattgagag cctgatgact cgttgttggt ctaaagatcc ttcccagcgc ccttcaatgg
     1021 aggaaattgt gaaaataatg actcacttga tgcggtactt tccaggagca gatgagccat
     1081 tacagtatcc ttgtcagtat tcagatgaag gacagagcaa ctctgccacc agtacaggct
     1141 cattcatgga cattgcttct acaaatacga gtaacaaaag tgacactaat atggagcaag
     1201 ttcctgccac aaatgatact attaagcgct tagaatcaaa attgttgaaa aatcaggcaa
     1261 agcaacagag tgaatctgga cgtttaagct tgggagcctc ccgtgggagc agtgtggaga
     1321 gcttgccccc aacctctgag ggcaagagga tgagtgctga catgtctgaa atagaagcta
     1381 ggatcgccgc aaccacaggc aacggacagc caagacgtag atccatccaa gacttgactg
     1441 taactggaac agaacctggt caggtgagca gtaggtcatc cagtcccagt gtcagaatga
     1501 ttactacctc aggaccaacc tcagaaaagc caactcgaag tcatccatgg acccctgatg
     1561 attccacaga taccaatgga tcagataact ccatcccaat ggcttatctt acactggatc
     1621 accaactaca gcctctagca ccgtgcccaa actccaaaga atctatggca gtgtttgaac
     1681 agcattgtaa aatggcacaa gaatatatga aagttcaaac agaaattgca ttgttattac
     1741 agagaaagca agaactagtt gcagaactgg accaggatga aaaggaccag caaaatacat
     1801 ctcgcctggt acaggaacat aaaaagcttt tagatgaaaa caaaagcctt tctacttact
     1861 accagcaatg caaaaaacaa ctagaggtca tcagaagtca gcagcagaaa cgacaaggca
     1921 cttcatccca actttcttgt acaaagttgg cattataaga aagcattgct tatcaatttg
     1981 ttgcaacgaa caggtcacta tcagtcaaaa taaaatcatt atttgccatc cagctgatat
     2041 cccctatagt gagtcgtatt acatggtcat agctgtttcc tggcagctct ggcccgtgtc
     2101 tcaaaatctc tgatgttaca ttgcacaaga taaaaatata tcatcatgcc tcctctagac
     2161 cagccaggac agaaatgcct cgacttcgct gctacccaag gttgccgggt gacgcacacc
     2221 gtggaaacgg atgaaggcac gaacccagtg gacataagcc tgttcggttc gtaagctgta
     2281 atgcaagtag cgtatgcgct cacgcaactg gtccagaacc ttgaccgaac gcagcggtgg
     2341 taacggcgca gtggcggttt tcatggcttg ttatgactgt ttttttgggg tacagtctat
     2401 gcctcgggca tccaagcagc aagcgcgtta cgccgtgggt cgatgtttga tgttatggag
     2461 cagcaacgat gttacgcagc agggcagtcg ccctaaaaca aagttaaaca ttatgaggga
     2521 agcggtgatc gccgaagtat cgactcaact atcagaggta gttggcgtca tcgagcgcca
     2581 tctcgaaccg acgttgctgg ccgtacattt gtacggctcc gcagtggatg gcggcctgaa
     2641 gccacacagt gatattgatt tgctggttac ggtgaccgta aggcttgatg aaacaacgcg
     2701 gcgagctttg atcaacgacc ttttggaaac ttcggcttcc cctggagaga gcgagattct
     2761 ccgcgctgta gaagtcacca ttgttgtgca cgacgacatc attccgtggc gttatccagc
     2821 taagcgcgaa ctgcaatttg gagaatggca gcgcaatgac attcttgcag gtatcttcga
     2881 gccagccacg atcgacattg atctggctat cttgctgaca aaagcaagag aacatagcgt
     2941 tgccttggta ggtccagcgg cggaggaact ctttgatccg gttcctgaac aggatctatt
     3001 tgaggcgcta aatgaaacct taacgctatg gaactcgccg cccgactggg ctggcgatga
     3061 gcgaaatgta gtgcttacgt tgtcccgcat ttggtacagc gcagtaaccg gcaaaatcgc
     3121 gccgaaggat gtcgctgccg actgggcaat ggagcgcctg ccggcccagt atcagcccgt
     3181 catacttgaa gctagacagg cttatcttgg acaagaagaa gatcgcttgg cctcgcgcgc
     3241 agatcagttg gaagaatttg tccactacgt gaaaggcgag atcaccaagg tagtcggcaa
     3301 ataaccctcg agccacccat gaccaaaatc ccttaacgtg agttacgcgt cgttccactg
     3361 agcgtcagac cccgtagaaa agatcaaagg atcttcttga gatccttttt ttctgcgcgt
     3421 aatctgctgc ttgcaaacaa aaaaaccacc gctaccagcg gtggtttgtt tgccggatca
     3481 agagctacca actctttttc cgaaggtaac tggcttcagc agagcgcaga taccaaatac
     3541 tgttcttcta gtgtagccgt agttaggcca ccacttcaag aactctgtag caccgcctac
     3601 atacctcgct ctgctaatcc tgttaccagt ggctgctgcc agtggcgata agtcgtgtct
     3661 taccgggttg gactcaagac gatagttacc ggataaggcg cagcggtcgg gctgaacggg
     3721 gggttcgtgc acacagccca gcttggagcg aacgacctac accgaactga gatacctaca
     3781 gcgtgagcta tgagaaagcg ccacgcttcc cgaagggaga aaggcggaca ggtatccggt
     3841 aagcggcagg gtcggaacag gagagcgcac gagggagctt ccagggggaa acgcctggta
     3901 tctttatagt cctgtcgggt ttcgccacct ctgacttgag cgtcgatttt tgtgatgctc
     3961 gtcagggggg cggagcctat ggaaaaacgc cagcaacgcg gcctttttac ggttcctggc
     4021 cttttgctgg ccttttgctc acatgttctt tcctgcgtta tcccctgatt ctgtggataa
     4081 ccgtattacc gcctttgagt gagctgatac cgctcgccgc agccgaacga ccgagcgcag
     4141 cgagtcagtg agcgaggaag cggaagagcg cccaatacgc aaaccgcctc tccccgcgcg
     4201 ttggccgatt cattaatgca gctggcacga caggtttccc gactggaaag cgggcagtga
     4261 gcgcaacgca attaatacgc gtaccgctag ccaggaagag tttgtagaaa cgcaaaaagg
     4321 ccatccgtca ggatggcctt ctgcttagtt tgatgcctgg cagtttatgg cgggcgtcct
     4381 gcccgccacc ctccgggccg ttgcttcaca acgttcaaat ccgctcccgg cggatttgtc
     4441 ctactcagga gagcgttcac cgacaaacaa cagataaaac gaaaggccca gtcttccgac
     4501 tgagcctttc gttttatttg atgcct
//
