>Addgene plasmid #82321 | pDONR223_MAP3K7_WT | depositor partial sequence | sequence record 155692 | Insert sequence
ATGTCTACAGCCTCTGCCGCCTCCTCCTCCTCCTCGTCTTCGGCCGGTGAGATGATCGAAGCCCCTTCCC
AGGTCCTCAACTTTGAAGAGATCGACTACAAGGAGATCGAGGTGGAAGAGGTTGTTGGAAGAGGAGCCTT
TGGAGTTGTTTGCAAAGCTAAGTGGAGAGCAAAAGATGTTGCTATTAAACAAATAGAAAGTGAATCTGAG
AGGAAAGCGTTTATTGTAGAGCTTCGGCAGTTATCCCGTGTGAACCATCCTAATATTGTAAAGCTTTATG
GAGCCTGCTTGAATCCAGTGTGTCTTGTGATGGAATATGCTGAAGGGGGCTCTTTATATAATGTGCTGCA
TGGTGCTGAACCATTGCCATATTATACTGCTGCCCACGCAATGAGTTGGTGTTTACAGTGTTCCCAAGGA
GTGGCTTATCTTCACAGCATGCAACCCAAAGCGCTAATTCACAGGGACCTGAAACCACCAAACTTACTGC
TGGTTGCAGGGGGGACAGTTCTAAAAATTTGTGATTTTGGTACAGCCTGTGACATTCAGACACACATGAC
CAATAACAAGGGGAGTGCTGCTTGGATGGCACCTGAAGTTTTTGAAGGTAGTAATTACAGTGAAAAATGT
GACGTCTTCAGCTGGGGTATTATTCTTTGGGAAGTGATAACGCGTCGGAAACCCTTTGATGAGATTGGTG
GCCCAGCTTTCCGAATCATGTGGGCTGTTCATAATGGTACTCGACCACCACTGATAAAAAATTTACCTAA
GCCCATTGAGAGCCTGATGACTCGTTGTTGGTCTAAAGATCCTTCCCAGCGCCCTTCAATGGAGGAAATT
GTGAAAATAATGACTCACTTGATGCGGTACTTTCCAGGAGCAGATGAGCCATTACAGTATCCTTGTCAGT
ATTCAGATGAAGGACAGAGCAACTCTGCCACCAGTACAGGCTCATTCATGGACATTGCTTCTACAAATAC
GAGTAACAAAAGTGACACTAATATGGAGCAAGTTCCTGCCACAAATGATACTATTAAGCGCTTAGAATCA
AAATTGTTGAAAAATCAGGCAAAGCAACAGAGTGAATCTGGACGTTTAAGCTTGGGAGCCTCCCGTGGGA
GCAGTGTGGAGAGCTTGCCCCCAACCTCTGAGGGCAAGAGGATGAGTGCTGACATGTCTGAAATAGAAGC
TAGGATCGCCGCAACCACAGGCAACGGACAGCCAAGACGTAGATCCATCCAAGACTTGACTGTAACTGGA
ACAGAACCTGGTCAGGTGAGCAGTAGGTCATCCAGTCCCAGTGTCAGAATGATTACTACCTCAGGACCAA
CCTCAGAAAAGCCAACTCGAAGTCATCCATGGACCCCTGATGATTCCACAGATACCAATGGATCAGATAA
CTCCATCCCAATGGCTTATCTTACACTGGATCACCAACTACAGCCTCTAGCACCGTGCCCAAACTCCAAA
GAATCTATGGCAGTGTTTGAACAGCATTGTAAAATGGCACAAGAATATATGAAAGTTCAAACAGAAATTG
CATTGTTATTACAGAGAAAGCAAGAACTAGTTGCAGAACTGGACCAGGATGAAAAGGACCAGCAAAATAC
ATCTCGCCTGGTACAGGAACATAAAAAGCTTTTAGATGAAAACAAAAGCCTTTCTACTTACTACCAGCAA
TGCAAAAAACAACTAGAGGTCATCAGAAGTCAGCAGCAGAAACGACAAGGCACTTCA
